>Addgene plasmid #129975 | pRDAX-435 N-Tag Venus210[1] L20 FKBP EBPF2 | depositor full sequence | sequence record 249353 | Full Sequence
GCCTGCCTCCAGGCCTCAATATTGGCCATTAGCCATATTATTCATTGGTTATATAGCATAAATCAATATT
GGCTATTGGCCATTGCATACGTTGTATCTATATCATAATATGTACATTTATATTGGCTCATGTCCAATAT
GACCGCCATGTTGGCATTGATTATTGACTAGTTATTAATAGTAATCAATTACGGGGTCATTAGTTCATAG
CCCATATATGGAGTTCCGCGTTACATAACTTACGGTAAATGGCCCGCCTGGCTGACCGCCCAACGACCCC
CGCCCATTGACGTCAATAATGACGTATGTTCCCATAGTAACGCCAATAGGGACTTTCCATTGACGTCAAT
GGGTGGAGTATTTACGGTAAACTGCCCACTTGGCAGTACATCAAGTGTATCATATGCCAAGTCCGCCCCC
TATTGACGTCAATGACGGTAAATGGCCCGCCTGGCATTATGCCCAGTACATGACCTTACGGGACTTTCCT
ACTTGGCAGTACATCTACGTATTAGTCATCGCTATTACCATGGTGATGCGGTTTTGGCAGTACACCAATG
GGCGTGGATAGCGGTTTGACTCACGGGGATTTCCAAGTCTCCACCCCATTGACGTCAATGGGAGTTTGTT
TTGGCACCAAAATCAACGGGACTTTCCAAAATGTCGTAATAACCCCGCCCCGTTGACGCAAATGGGCGGT
AGGCGTGTACGGTGGGAGGTCTATATAAGCAGAGCTCGTTTAGTGAACCGTCAGATCACTAGAAGCTTTA
TTGCGGTAGTTTATCACAGTTAAATTGCTAACGCAGTCAGTGCTTCTGACACAACAGTCTCGAACTTAAG
CTGCAGAAGTTGGTCGTGAGGCACTGGGCAGGTAAGTATCAAGGTTACAAGACAGGTTTAAGGAGACCAA
TAGAAACTGGGCTTGTCGAGACAGAGAAGACTCTTGCGTTTCTGATAGGCACCTATTGGTCTTACTGACA
TCCACTTTGCCTTTCTCTCCACAGGTGTCCACTCCCAGGCCACCATGGTGTCAAAGGGAGAAGAGTTGTT
TACCGGTGTTGTTCCCATACTGGTGGAACTGGATGGTGACGTCAATGGACACAAGTTTAGCGTTTCTGGC
GAAGGAGAAGGCGATGCTACCTATGGCAAACTGACCCTCAAACTGATCTGTACGACTGGAAAGTTGCCTG
TACCTTGGCCAACACTGGTCACAACCTTGGGCTATGGGCTGCAATGCTTTGCCCGTTATCCTGATCACAT
GAAGCAACATGACTTCTTTAAGTCTGCTATGCCAGAGGGATATGTGCAGGAACGGACTATCTTCTTCAAG
GACGACGGCAACTACAAGACGAGAGCTGAGGTGAAATTTGAGGGTGACACACTGGTGAATCGCATAGAGC
TGAAAGGCATCGACTTCAAAGAAGATGGGAATATTCTCGGGCATAAACTCGAGTACAACTACAATTCCCA
CAACGTGTACATCACTGCCGATAAGCAGAAGAATGGGATTAAGGCGAACTTCAAGATCCGACACAACATC
GAGGATGGTGGGGTCCAGCTTGCCGACCATTATCAGCAGAACACACCCATTGGGGATGGACCAGTCCTGT
TGCCGGATAACCACTACCTCAGTTACCAGAGCAAACTGTCCAAAGGGAGTCCTGGCGGTGGATCCGGAGG
CTCTGGGAGCTCTGCCAGCGGTGGCAGCACCTCCGGAGTGCAGGTGGAAACCATCTCCCCAGGAGACGGG
CGCACCTTCCCCAAGCGCGGCCAGACCTGCGTGGTGCACTACACCGGGATGCTTGAAGATGGAAAGAAAT
TTGATTCCTCCCGGGACAGAAACAAGCCCTTTAAGTTTATGCTAGGCAAGCAGGAGGTGATCCGAGGCTG
GGAAGAAGGGGTTGCCCAGATGAGTGTGGGTCAGAGAGCCAAACTGACTATATCTCCAGATTATGCCTAT
GGTGCCACTGGGCACCCAGGCATCATCCCACCACATGCCACTCTCGTCTTCGATGTGGAGCTTCTAAAAC
TGGAATAAGAATTCAGATCCGCCCCTCTCCCTCCCCCCCCCCTAACGTTACTGGCCGAAGCCGCTTGGAA
TAAGGCCGGTGTGCGTTTGTCTATATGTTATTTTCCACCATATTGCCGTCTTTTGGCAATGTGAGGGCCC
GGAAACCTGGCCCTGTCTTCTTGACGAGCATTCCTAGGGGTCTTTCCCCTCTCGCCAAAGGAATGCAAGG
TCTGTTGAATGTCGTGAAGGAAGCAGTTCCTCTGGTAGCTTCTTGAAGACAAACAACGTCTGTAGCGACC
CTTTGCAGGCAGCGGAACCCCCCACCTGGCGACAGGTGCCTCTGCGGCCAAAAGCCACGTGTATAAGATA
CACCTGCAAAGGCGGCACAACCCCAGTGCCACGTTGTGAGTTGGATAGTTGTGGAAAGAGTCAAATGGCT
CTCCTCAAGCGTATTCAACAAGGGGCTGAAGGATGCCCAGAAGGTACCCCATTGTATGGGATCTGATCTG
GGGCCTCGGTACACATGCTTTACATGTGTTTAGTCGAGGTTAAAAAAACGTCTAGGCCCCCCGAACCACG
GGGACGTGGTTTTCCTTTGAAAAACACGATGATAATATGGCCACAACCATGGTGAGCAAGGGCGAGGAGC
TGTTCACCGGGGTGGTGCCCATCCTGGTCGAGCTGGACGGCGACGTAAACGGCCACAAGTTCAGCGTGAG
GGGCGAGGGCGAGGGCGATGCCACCAACGGCAAGCTGACCCTGAAGTTCATCTGCACCACCGGCAAGCTG
CCCGTGCCCTGGCCCACCCTCGTGACCACCCTGAGCCACGGCGTGCAGTGCTTCGCCCGCTACCCCGACC
ACATGAAGCAGCACGACTTCTTCAAGTCCGCCATGCCCGAAGGCTACGTCCAGGAGCGCACCATCTTCTT
CAAGGACGACGGCACCTACAAGACCCGCGCCGAGGTGAAGTTCGAGGGCGACACCCTGGTGAACCGCATC
GAGCTGAAGGGCGTCGACTTCAAGGAGGACGGCAACATCCTGGGGCACAAGCTGGAGTACAACTTCAACA
GCCACAACATCTATATCATGGCCGTCAAGCAGAAGAACGGCATCAAGGTGAACTTCAAGATCCGCCACAA
CGTGGAGGACGGCAGCGTGCAGCTCGCCGACCACTACCAGCAGAACACCCCCATCGGCGACGGCCCCGTG
CTGCTGCCCGACAGCCACTACCTGAGCACCCAGTCCGTGCTGAGCAAAGACCCCAACGAGAAGCGCGATC
ACATGGTCCTGCTGGAGTTCCGCACCGCCGCCGGGATCACTCTCGGCATGGACGAGCTGTACAAGTAAAC
CGGTGCTCGAGGTACCGATGAATAGCTAAGGTAGAGGCCGCAGGTAAGTATCAAGGTTACAAGACAGGTT
TAAGGAGACCAATAGAAACTGGGCTTGTCGAGACAGAGAAGACTCTTGCGTTTCTGATAGGCACCTATTG
GTCTTACTGACATCCACTTTGCCTTTCTCTCCACAGGTGTCGACAATCAACCTCTGGATTACAAAATTTG
TGAAAGATTGACTGGTATTCTTAACTATGTTGCTCCTTTTACGCTATGTGGATACGCTGCTTTAATGCCT
TTGTATCATGCTATTGCTTCCCGTATGGCTTTCATTTTCTCCTCCTTGTATAAATCCTGGTTGCTGTCTC
TTTATGAGGAGTTGTGGCCCGTTGTCAGGCAACGTGGCGTGGTGTGCACTGTGTTTGCTGACGCAACCCC
CACTGGTTGGGGCATTGCCACCACCTGTCAGCTCCTTTCCGGGACTTTCGCTTTCCCCCTCCCTATTGCC
ACGGCGGAACTCATCGCCGCCTGCCTTGCCCGCTGCTGGACAGGGGCTCGGCTGTTGGGCACTGACAATT
CCGTGGTGTTGTCGGGGAAGCTGACGTCCTTTCCATGGCTGCTCGCCTGTGTTGCCACCTGGATTCTGCG
CGGGACGTCCTTCTGCTACGTCCCTTCGGCCCTCAATCCAGCGGACCTTCCTTCCCGCGGCCTGCTGCCG
GCTCTGCGGCCTCTTCCGCGTCTTCGCCTTCGCCCTCAGACGAGTCGGATCTCCCTTTGGGCCGCCTCCC
CGCCTGGAATTCGAGCTCGGTACGATCAGCCTCGACTGTGCCTTCTAGTTGCCAGCCATCTGTTGTTTGC
CCCTCCCCCGTGCCTTCCTTGACCCTGGAAGGTGCCACTCCCACTGTCCTTTCCTAATAAAATGAGGAAA
TTGCATCGCATTGTCTGAGTAGGTGTCATTCTATTCTGGGGGGTGGGGTGGGGCAGGACAGCAAGGGGGA
GGATTGGGAAGACAATAGCCCAGCTTTTGTTCCCTTTAGTGAGGGTTAATTGCGCGCTTGGCGTAATCAT
GGTCATAGCTGTTTCCTGTGTGAAATTGTTATCCGCTAATTCACTCCTCAGGTGCAGGCTGCCTATCAGA
AGGTGGTGGCTGGTGTGGCCAATGCCCTGGCTCACAAATACCACTGAGATCTTTTTCCCTCTGCCAAAAA
TTATGGGGACATCATGAAGCCCCTTGAGCATCTGACTTCTGGCTAATAAAGGAAATTTATTTTCATTGCA
ATAGTGTGTTGGAATTTTTTGTGTCTCTCACTCGGAAGGACATATGGGAGGGCAAATCATTTAAAACATC
AGAATGAGTATTTGGTTTAGAGTTTGGCAACATATGCCCATATGCTGGCTGCCATGAACAAAGGTTGGCT
ATAAAGAGGTCATCAGTATATGAAACAGCCCCCTGCTGTCCATTCCTTATTCCATAGAAAAGCCTTGACT
TGAGGTTAGATTTTTTTTATATTTTGTTTTGTGTTATTTTTTTCTTTAACATCCCTAAAATTTTCCTTAC
ATGTTTTACTAGCCAGATTTTTCCTCCTCTCCTGACTACTCCCAGTCATAGCTGTCCCTCTTCTCTTATG
GAGATCGGCCGGCCGCCGGCGTCGACGCGCGCGGCCGCGGCGCGCCGTTGCTGGCGTTTTTCCATAGGCT
CCGCCCCCCTGACGAGCATCACAAAAATCGACGCTCAAGTCAGAGGTGGCGAAACCCGACAGGACTATAA
AGATACCAGGCGTTTCCCCCTGGAAGCTCCCTCGTGCGCTCTCCTGTTCCGACCCTGCCGCTTACCGGAT
ACCTGTCCGCCTTTCTCCCTTCGGGAAGCGTGGCGCTTTCTCATAGCTCACGCTGTAGGTATCTCAGTTC
GGTGTAGGTCGTTCGCTCCAAGCTGGGCTGTGTGCACGAACCCCCCGTTCAGCCCGACCGCTGCGCCTTA
TCCGGTAACTATCGTCTTGAGTCCAACCCGGTAAGACACGACTTATCGCCACTGGCAGCAGCCACTGGTA
ACAGGATTAGCAGAGCGAGGTATGTAGGCGGTGCTACAGAGTTCTTGAAGTGGTGGCCTAACTACGGCTA
CACTAGAAGAACAGTATTTGGTATCTGCGCTCTGCTGAAGCCAGTTACCTTCGGAAAAAGAGTTGGTAGC
TCTTGATCCGGCAAACAAACCACCGCTGGTAGCGGTGGTTTTTTTGTTTGCAAGCAGCAGATTACGCGCA
GAAAAAAAGGATCTCAAGAAGATCCTTTGATCTTTTCTACGGGGTCTGACGCTCAGTGGAACGAAAACTC
ACGTTAAGGGATTTTGGTCATGAGATTATCAAAAAGGATCTTCACCTAGATCCTTTTAAATTAAAAATGA
AGTTTTAAATCAATCTAAAGTATATATGAGTAAACTTGGTCTGACAGTTACCAATGCTTAATCAGTGAGG
CACCTATCTCAGCGATCTGTCTATTTCGTTCATCCATAGTTGCCTGACTCCCCGTCGTGTAGATAACTAC
GATACGGGAGGGCTTACCATCTGGCCCCAGTGCTGCAATGATACCGCGAGACCCACGCTCACCGGCTCCA
GATTTATCAGCAATAAACCAGCCAGCCGGAAGGGCCGAGCGCAGAAGTGGTCCTGCAACTTTATCCGCCT
CCATCCAGTCTATTAATTGTTGCCGGGAAGCTAGAGTAAGTAGTTCGCCAGTTAATAGTTTGCGCAACGT
TGTTGCCATTGCTACAGGCATCGTGGTGTCACGCTCGTCGTTTGGTATGGCTTCATTCAGCTCCGGTTCC
CAACGATCAAGGCGAGTTACATGATCCCCCATGTTGTGCAAAAAAGCGGTTAGCTCCTTCGGTCCTCCGA
TCGTTGTCAGAAGTAAGTTGGCCGCAGTGTTATCACTCATGGTTATGGCAGCACTGCATAATTCTCTTAC
TGTCATGCCATCCGTAAGATGCTTTTCTGTGACTGGTGAGTACTCAACCAAGTCATTCTGAGAATAGTGT
ATGCGGCGACCGAGTTGCTCTTGCCCGGCGTCAATACGGGATAATACCGCGCCACATAGCAGAACTTTAA
AAGTGCTCATCATTGGAAAACGTTCTTCGGGGCGAAAACTCTCAAGGATCTTACCGCTGTTGAGATCCAG
TTCGATGTAACCCACTCGTGCACCCAACTGATCTTCAGCATCTTTTACTTTCACCAGCGTTTCTGGGTGA
GCAAAAACAGGAAGGCAAAATGCCGCAAAAAAGGGAATAAGGGCGACACGGAAATGTTGAATACTCATAC
TCTTCCTTTTTCAATATTATTGAAGCATTTATCAGGGTTATTGTCTCATGAGCGGATACATATTTGAATG
TATTTAGAAAAATAAACAAATAGGGGTTCCGCGCACATTTCCCCGAAAAGTGCCACCTGACGTCTAAGAA
ACCATTATTATCATGACATTAACCTATAAAAATAGGCGTATCACGAGGCCCTTTCGTCTACGCGCGCGCC
GGCGGCGCGCCGTCGACGGCCGGCCGCGGCCGC
Features (pLannotate 1.2.2; 17 found; start..end, strand, type, name):
    155..532     +  enhancer       CMV enhancer: human cytomegalovirus immediate early enhancer
    534..733     +  promoter       CMV promoter: human cytomegalovirus (CMV) immediate early promoter
    872..1004    +  intron         chimeric intron: chimera between introns from human β-globin and immunoglobulin heavy chain genes
   1025..1654    +  CDS            mVenus (fragment): mVenus is a basic (constitutively fluorescent) yellow fluorescent protein published in 2006, derived from Aequorea victoria. It is reported to be a rapidly-maturing monomer with moderate acid sensitivity.
   1715..2035    +  CDS            DmrB: F36V mutant of FK506-binding protein FKBP12 binds synthetic ligands that do not bind wild-type FKBP
   2052..2638    +  misc_feature   IRES2: internal ribosome entry site (IRES) of the encephalomyocarditis virus (EMCV)
   2639..3358    +  CDS            EBFP2: enhanced blue variant of GFP (Ai et al., 2007) mammalian codon-optimized
   3404..3536    +  intron         chimeric intron: chimera between introns from human β-globin and immunoglobulin heavy chain genes
   3545..4133    +  misc_feature   WPRE: woodchuck hepatitis virus posttranscriptional regulatory element
   4137..4153    +  misc_feature   MCS (fragment): pUC18/19 multiple cloning site
   4166..4277    +  polyA_signal   bGH poly(A) signal: bovine growth hormone polyadenylation signal
   4373..4391    -  promoter       T3 promoter: promoter for bacteriophage T3 RNA polymerase
   4450..4524    +  CDS            HBB (fragment): HBB_PONPY - Experimental evidence at transcript level: Swiss-Prot protein existence level 2. Involved in oxygen transport from the lung to the various peripheral tissues. From Pongo pygmaeus (Bornean orangutan).
   4595..4650    +  polyA_signal   β-globin poly(A) signal: rabbit β-globin polyadenylation signal (Gil and Proudfoot, 1987)
   5029..5617    -  rep_origin     ori: high-copy-number ColE1/pMB1/pBR322/pUC origin of replication
   5788..6648    -  CDS            AmpR: β-lactamase; bla; confers resistance to ampicillin, carbenicillin, and related antibiotics
   6649..6753    -  promoter       AmpR promoter: bla
