[The description below was written by a language model from this plasmid's Addgene catalogue record and pLannotate feature annotations shown in this document.]
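Description:
pRDAX-435 N-Tag Venus210[1] L20 FKBP EBPF2 is a custom-built mammalian expression plasmid of about 6.9 kb designed for protein–protein interaction assays based on bimolecular or trimolecular fluorescence complementation (BiFC/TriFC). It is maintained in E. coli through a high-copy ColE1/pUC-type origin and selected with ampicillin via the β-lactamase gene and its native promoter. The feature table shows no mammalian selection marker.

Expression is driven by the human CMV immediate-early enhancer and promoter, followed by a chimeric β-globin/immunoglobulin intron that promotes efficient processing of the transcript. The first open reading frame begins with a partial mVenus coding sequence. Going by the plasmid name, this is the N-terminal split fragment ending around residue 210, joined through a linker ("L20") to FKBP as an N-terminal tag. The catalogue lists the insert as mouse FKBP, whereas the annotation matches it to DmrB, the F36V variant of FKBP12 that binds synthetic ligands not bound by the wild-type protein, so the exact variant should be checked against the sequence. On its own the Venus fragment should not fluoresce. Yellow signal is expected only when an interacting partner brings the complementary Venus fragment(s) into proximity.

Downstream, an EMCV IRES directs cap-independent translation of EBFP2 from the same mRNA, giving a blue fluorescent readout of transfection and expression level that is independent of complementation. The transcript ends with a second chimeric intron, a WPRE that enhances expression, and the bGH polyadenylation signal. A T3 promoter, a β-globin fragment and a rabbit β-globin poly(A) signal lie further downstream, apparently as backbone remnants. FKBP's well-characterised ligand-dependent interactions suggest a use as a control or reference partner, though the record does not say so.
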