Addgene plasmid #129975: pRDAX-435 N-Tag Venus210[1] L20 FKBP EBPF2
Purpose: PPI (BiFC/TriFC) assay vector
Depositing lab: Gary Lewin. Depositing organization: Max-Delbrueck-Centrum fuer Molekulare Medizin (MDC).
Backbone
  Vector backbone: custom built
  Vector type: Mammalian Expression
Growth in bacteria
  Bacterial resistance: Ampicillin, 100 μg/mL
  Growth temperature: 37°C
  Growth strain: DH5alpha
  Copy number: High Copy
Gene/Insert
  Gene/Insert name: FKBP
  Species: M. musculus (mouse)
  Cloning method: Restriction Enzyme; 5′ cloning site unknown (unknown if destroyed); 3′ cloning site unknown (unknown if destroyed)
Terms and licenses: Academic/Nonprofit Terms; Industry Terms: Not Available to Industry
How to cite: pRDAX-435 N-Tag Venus210[1] L20 FKBP EBPF2 was a gift from Gary Lewin (Addgene plasmid # 129975 ; http://n2t.net/addgene:129975 ; RRID:Addgene_129975)
